>Addgene plasmid #91144 | pDIRECT_25G | addgene full sequence | sequence record 182272 | Addgene NGS Result
TCCATTTGTATGTGCATGCCAACCACAGGGTTCCCCTCGGGATCAAAGTACTTTGATCCAACCCCTCCGC
TGCTATAGTGCAGTCGGCTTCTGACGTTCAGTGCAGCCGTCTTCTGAAAACGACATGTCGCACAAGTCCT
AAGTTACGCGACAGGCTGCCGCCCTGCCCTTTTCCTGGCGTTTTCTTGTCGCGTGTTTTAGTCGCATAAA
GTAGAATACTTGCGACTAGAACCGGAGACATTACGCCATGAACAAGAGCGCCGCCGCTGGCCTGCTGGGC
TATGCCCGCGTCAGCACCGACGACCAGGACTTGACCAACCAACGGGCCGAACTGCACGCGGCCGGCTGCA
CCAAGCTGTTTTCCGAGAAGATCACCGGCACCAGGCGCGACCGCCCGGAGCTGGCCAGGATGCTTGACCA
CCTACGCCCTGGCGACGTTGTGACAGTGACCAGGCTAGACCGCCTGGCCCGCAGCACCCGCGACCTACTG
GACATTGCCGAGCGCATCCAGGAGGCCGGCGCGGGCCTGCGTAGCCTGGCAGAGCCGTGGGCCGACACCA
CCACGCCGGCCGGCCGCATGGTGTTGACCGTGTTCGCCGGCATTGCCGAGTTCGAGCGTTCCCTAATCAT
CGACCGCACCCGGAGCGGGCGCGAGGCCGCCAAGGCCCGAGGCGTGAAGTTTGGCCCCCGCCCTACCCTC
ACCCCGGCACAGATCGCGCACGCCCGCGAGCTGATCGACCAGGAAGGCCGCACCGTGAAAGAGGCGGCTG
CACTGCTTGGCGTGCATCGCTCGACCCTGTACCGCGCACTTGAGCGCAGCGAGGAAGTGACGCCCACCGA
GGCCAGGCGGCGCGGTGCCTTCCGTGAGGACGCATTGACCGAGGCCGACGCCCTGGCGGCCGCCGAGAAT
GAACGCCAAGAGGAACAAGCATGAAACCGCACCAGGACGGCCAGGACGAACCGTTTTTCATTACCGAAGA
GATCGAGGCGGAGATGATCGCGGCCGGGTACGTGTTCGAGCCGCCCGCGCACGGCTCAACCGTGCGGCTG
CATGAAATCCTGGCCGGTTTGTCTGATGCCAAGCTGGCGGCCTGGCCGGCCAGCTTGGCCGCTGAAGAAA
CCGAGCGCCGCCGTCTAAAAAGGTGATGTGTATTTGAGTAAAACAGCTTGCGTCATGCGGTCGCTGCGTA
TATGATGCGATGAGTAAATAAACAAATACGCAAGGGGAACGCATGAAGGTTATCGCTGTACTTAACCAGA
AAGGCGGGTCAGGCAAGACGACCATCGCAACCCATCTAGCCCGCGCCCTGCAACTCGCCGGGGCCGATGT
TCTGTTAGTCGATTCCGATCCCCAGGGCAGTGCCCGCGATTGGGCGGCCGTGCGGGAAGATCAACCGCTA
ACCGTTGTCGGCATCGACCGCCCGACGATTGACCGCGACGTGAAGGCCATCGGCCGGCGCGACTTCGTAG
TGATCGACGGAGCGCCCCAGGCGGCGGACTTGGCTGTGTCCGCGATCAAGGCAGCCGACTTCGTGCTGAT
TCCGGTGCAGCCAAGCCCTTACGACATATGGGCCACCGCCGACCTGGTGGAGCTGGTTAAGCAGCGCATT
GAGGTCACGGATGGAAGGCTACAAGCGGCCTTTGTCGTGTCGCGGGCGATCAAAGGCACGCGCATCGGCG
GTGAGGTTGCCGAGGCGCTGGCCGGGTACGAGCTGCCCATTCTTGAGTCCCGTATCACGCAGCGCGTGAG
CTACCCAGGCACTGCCGCCGCCGGCACAACCGTTCTTGAATCAGAACCCGAGGGCGACGCTGCCCGCGAG
GTCCAGGCGCTGGCCGCTGAAATTAAATCAAAACTCATTTGAGTTAATGAGGTAAAGAGAAAATGAGCAA
AAGCACAAACACGCTAAGTGCCGGCCGTCCGAGCGCACGCAGCAGCAAGGCTGCAACGTTGGCCAGCCTG
GCAGACACGCCAGCCATGAAGCGGGTCAACTTTCAGTTGCCGGCGGAGGATCACACCAAGCTGAAGATGT
ACGCGGTACGCCAAGGCAAGACCATTACCGAGCTGCTATCTGAATACATCGCGCAGCTACCAGAGTAAAT
GAGCAAATGAATAAATGAGTAGATGAATTTTAGCGGCTAAAGGAGGCGGCATGGAAAATCAAGAACAACC
AGGCACCGACGCCGTGGAATGCCCCATGTGTGGAGGAACGGGCGGTTGGCCAGGCGTAAGCGGCTGGGTT
GCCTGCCGGCCCTGCAATGGCACTGGAACCCCCAAGCCCGAGGAATCGGCGTGAGCGGTCGCAAACCATC
CGGCCCGGTACAAATCGGCGCGGCGCTGGGTGATGACCTGGTGGAGAAGTTGAAGGCCGCGCAGGCCGCC
CAGCGGCAACGCATCGAGGCAGAAGCACGCCCCGGTGAATCGTGGCAAGCGGCCGCTGATCGAATCCGCA
AAGAATCCCGGCAACCGCCGGCAGCCGGTGCGCCGTCGATTAGGAAGCCGCCCAAGGGCGACGAGCAACC
AGATTTTTTCGTTCCGATGCTCTATGACGTGGGCACCCGCGATAGTCGCAGCATCATGGACGTGGCCGTT
TTCCGTCTGTCGAAGCGTGACCGACGAGCTGGCGAGGTGATCCGCTACGAGCTTCCAGACGGGCACGTAG
AGGTTTCCGCAGGGCCGGCCGGCATGGCCAGTGTGTGGGATTACGACCTGGTACTGATGGCGGTTTCCCA
TCTAACCGAATCCATGAACCGATACCGGGAAGGGAAGGGAGACAAGCCCGGCCGCGTGTTCCGTCCACAC
GTTGCGGACGTACTCAAGTTCTGCCGGCGAGCCGATGGCGGAAAGCAGAAAGACGACCTGGTAGAAACCT
GCATTCGGTTAAACACCACGCACGTTGCCATGCAGCGTACGAAGAAGGCCAAGAACGGCCGCCTGGTGAC
GGTATCCGAGGGTGAAGCCTTGATTAGCCGCTACAAGATCGTAAAGAGCGAAACCGGGCGGCCGGAGTAC
ATCGAGATCGAGCTAGCTGATTGGATGTACCGCGAGATCACAGAAGGCAAGAACCCGGACGTGCTGACGG
TTCACCCCGATTACTTTTTGATCGATCCCGGCATCGGCCGTTTTCTCTACCGCCTGGCACGCCGCGCCGC
AGGCAAGGCAGAAGCCAGATGGTTGTTCAAGACGATCTACGAACGCAGTGGCAGCGCCGGAGAGTTCAAG
AAGTTCTGTTTCACCGTGCGCAAGCTGATCGGGTCAAATGACCTGCCGGAGTACGATTTGAAGGAGGAGG
CGGGGCAGGCTGGCCCGATCCTAGTCATGCGCTACCGCAACCTGATCGAGGGCGAAGCATCCGCCGGTTC
CTAATGTACGGAGCAGATGCTAGGGCAAATTGCCCTAGCAGGGGAAAAAGGTCGAAAAGGCCTCTTTCCT
GTGGATAGCACGTACATTGGGAACCCAAAGCCGTACATTGGGAACCGGAACCCGTACATTGGGAACCCAA
AGCCGTACATTGGGAACCGGTCACACATGTAAGTGACTGATATAAAAGAGAAAAAAGGCGATTTTTCCGC
CTAAAACTCTTTAAAACTTATTAAAACTCTTAAAACCCGCCTGGCCTGTGCATAACTGTCTGGCCAGCGC
ACAGCCCAAGAGCTGCAAAAAGCGCCTACCCTTCGGTCGCTGCGCTCCCTACGCCCCGCCGCTTCGCGTC
GGCCTATCGCGGCCGCTGGCCGCTCAAAAATGGCTGGCCTACGGCCAGGCAATCTACCAGGGCGCGGACA
AGCCGCGCCGTCGCCACTCGACCGCCGGCGCCCACATCAAGGCACCCTGCCTCGCGCGTTTCGGTGATGA
CGGTGAAAACCTCTGACACATGCAGCTCCCGGAAACGGTCACAGCTTGTCTGTAAGCGGATGCCGGGAGC
AGACAAGCCCGTCAGGGCGCGTCAGCGGGTGTTGGCGGGTGTCGGGGCGCAGCCATGACCCAGTCACGTA
GCGATAGCGGAGTGTATACTGGCTTAACTATGCGGCATCAGAGCAGATTGTACTGAGAGTGCACCATATG
CGGTGTGAAATACCGCACAGATGCGTAAGGAGAAAATACCGCATCAGGCCCTCTTCCGCTTCCTCGCTCA
CTGACTCGCTGCGCTCGGTCGTTCGGCTGCGGCGAGCGGTATCAGCTCACTCAAAGGCGGTAATACGGTT
ATCCACAGAATCAGGGGATAACGCAGGAAAGAACATGTGAGCAAAAGGCCAGCAAAAGGCCAGGAACCGT
AAAAAGGCCGCGTTGCTGGCGTTTTTCCATAGGCTCCGCCCCCCTGACGAGCATCACAAAAATCGACGCT
CAAGTCAGAGGTGGCGAAACCCGACAGGACTATAAAGATACCAGGCGTTTCCCCCTGGAAGCTCCCTCGT
GCGCTCTCCTGTTCCGACCCTGCCGCTTACCGGATACCTGTCCGCCTTTCTCCCTTCGGGAAGCGTGGCG
CTTTCTCATAGCTCACGCTGTAGGTATCTCAGTTCGGTGTAGGTCGTTCGCTCCAAGCTGGGCTGTGTGC
ACGAACCCCCCGTTCAGCCCGACCGCTGCGCCTTATCCGGTAACTATCGTCTTGAGTCCAACCCGGTAAG
ACACGACTTATCGCCACTGGCAGCAGCCACTGGTAACAGGATTAGCAGAGCGAGGTATGTAGGCGGTGCT
ACAGAGTTCTTGAAGTGGTGGCCTAACTACGGCTACACTAGAAGGACAGTATTTGGTATCTGCGCTCTGC
TGAAGCCAGTTACCTTCGGAAAAAGAGTTGGTAGCTCTTGATCCGGCAAACAAACCACCGCTGGTAGCGG
TGGTTTTTTTGTTTGCAAGCAGCAGATTACGCGCAGAAAAAAAGGATCTCAAGAAGATCCTTTGATCTTT
TCTACGGGGTCTGACGCTCAGTGCTGATGAATCCCCTAATGATTTTTATCAAAATCATTAAGTTAAGGTA
GATACACATCTTGTCATATGATCAAATGGTTTCGCCAAAAATCAATAATCAGACAACAAAATGTGCGAAC
TCGATATTTTACACGACTCTCTTTACCAATTCTGCCCCGAATTACACTTAAAACGACTCAACAGCTTAAC
GTTGGCTTGCCACGCCTTACTTGACTGTAAAACTCTCACTCTTACCGAACTTGGCCGTAACCTGCCAACC
AAAGCGAGAACAAAACATAACATCAAACGAATCGACCGATTGTTAGGTAATCGTCACCTCCACAAAGAGC
GACTCGCTGTATACCGTTGGCATGCTAGCTTTATCTGTTCGGGCAATACGATGCCCATTGTACTTGTTGA
CTGGTCTGATATCCGTGAGCAAAAACGGCTTATGGTATTGCGAGCTTCAGTCGCACTACACGGTCGTTCT
GTTACTCTTTATGAGAAAGCGTTCCCGCTTTCAGAGCAATGTTCAAAGAAAGCTCATGACCAATTTCTAG
CCGACCTTGCGAGCATTCTACCGAGTAACACCACACCGCTCATTGTCAGTGATGCTGGCTTTAAAGTGCC
ATGGTATAAATCCGTTGAGAAGCTGGGTTGGTACTGGTTAAGTCGAGTAAGAGGAAAAGTACAATATGCA
GACCTAGGAGCGGAAAACTGGAAACCTATCAGCAACTTACATGATATGTCATCTAGTCACTCAAAGACTT
TAGGCTATAAGAGGCTGACTAAAAGCAATCCAATCTCATGCCAAATTCTATTGTATAAATCTCGCTCTAA
AGGCCGAAAAAATCAGCGCTCGACACGGACTCATTGTCACCACCCGTCACCTAAAATCTACTCAGCGTCG
GCAAAGGAGCCATGGATTCTAGCAACTAACTTACCTGTTGAAATTCGAACACCCAAACAACTTGTTAATA
TCTATTCGAAGCGAATGCAGATTGAAGAAACCTTCCGAGACTTGAAAAGTCCTGCCTACGGACTAGGCCT
ACGCCATAGCCGAACGAGCAGCTCAGAGCGTTTTGATATCATGCTGCTAATCGCCCTGATGCTTCAACTA
ACATGTTGGCTTGCGGGCGTTCATGCTCAGAAACAAGGTTGGGACAAGCACTTCCAGGCTAACACAGTCA
GAAATCGAAACGTACTCTCAACAGTTCGCTTAGGCATGGAAGTTTTGCGGCATTCTGGCTACACAATAAC
AAGGGAAGACTTACTCGTGGCTGCAACCCTACTAGCTCAAAATTTATTCACACATGGTTACGCTTTGGGG
AAATTATGAGGGGATCTCTCAGCGCTCAGTGGAACGAAAACTCACGTTAAGGGATTTTGGTCATGCATTC
TAGGTACTAAAACAATTCATCCAGTAAAATATAATATTTTATTTTCTCCCAATCAGGCTTGATCCCCAGT
AAGTCAAAAAATAGCTCGACATACTGTTCTTCCCCGATATCCTCCCTGATCGACCGGACGCAGAAGGCAA
TGTCATACCACTTGTCCGCCCTGCCGCTTCTCCCAAGATCAATAAAGCCACTTACTTTGCCATCTTTCAC
AAAGATGTTGCTGTCTCCCAGGTCGCCGTGGGAAAAGACAAGTTCCTCTTCGGGCTTTTCCGTCTTTAAA
AAATCATACAGCTCGCGCGGATCTTTAAATGGAGTGTCTTCTTCCCAGTTTTCGCAATCCACATCGGCCA
GATCGTTATTCAGTAAGTAATCCAATTCGGCTAAGCGGCTGTCTAAGCTATTCGTATAGGGACAATCCGA
TATGTCGATGGAGTGAAAGAGCCTGATGCACTCCGCATACAGCTCGATAATCTTTTCAGGGCTTTGTTCA
TCTTCATACTCTTCCGAGCAAAGGACGCCATCGGCCTCACTCATGAGCAGATTGCTCCAGCCATCATGCC
GTTCAAAGTGCAGGACCTTTGGAACAGGCAGCTTTCCTTCCAGCCATAGCATCATGTCCTTTTCCCGTTC
CACATCATAGGTGGTCCCTTTATACCGGCTGTCCGTCATTTTTAAATATAGGTTTTCATTTTCTCCCACC
AGCTTATATACCTTAGCAGGAGACATTCCTTCCGTATCTTTTACGCAGCGGTATTTTTCGATCAGTTTTT
TCAATTCCGGTGATATTCTCATTTTAGCCATTTATTATTTCCTTCCTCTTTTCTACAGTATTTAAAGATA
CCCCAAGAAGCTAATTATAACAAGACGAACTCCAATTCACTGTTCCTTGCATTCTAAAACCTTAAATACC
AGAAAACAGCTTTTTCAAAGTTGTTTTCAAAGTTGGCGTATAACATAGTATCGACGGAGCCGATTTTGAA
ACCGCGGTGATCACAGGCAGCAACGCTCTGTCATCGTTACAATCAACATGCTACCCTCCGCGAGATCATC
CGTGTTTCAAACCCGGCAGCTTAGTTGCCGTTCTTCCGAATAGCATCGGTAACATGAGCAAAGTCTGCCG
CCTTACAACGGCTCTCCCGCTGACGCCGTCCCGGACTGATGGGCTGCCTGTATCGAGTGGTGATTTTGTG
CCGAGCTGCCGGTCGGGGAGCTGTTGGCTGGCTGGTGGCAGGATATATTGTGGTGTAAACAAATTGACGC
TTAGACAACTTAATAACACATTGCGGACGTTTTTAATGTACTGAATTAACGCCGAATTAATTCGGGGGAT
CTGGATTTTAGTACTGGATTTTGGTTTTAGGAATTAGAAATTTTATTGATAGAAGTATTTTACAAATACA
AATACATACTAAGGGTTTCTTATATGCTCAACACATGAGCGAAACCCTATAGGAACCCTAATTCCCTTAT
CTGGGAACTACTCACACATTATTATGGAGAAACTCGAGCTTGTCGATCGACAGATCCCGGTCGGCATCTA
CTCTATTTCTTTGCCCTCGGACGAGTGCTGGGGCGTCGGTTTCCACTATCGGCGAGTACTTCTACACAGC
CATCGGTCCAGACGGCCGCGCTTCTGCGGGCGATTTGTGTACGCCCGACAGTCCCGGCTCCGGATCGGAC
GATTGCGTCGCATCGACCCTGCGCCCAAGCTGCATCATCGAAATTGCCGTCAACCAAGCTCTGATAGAGT
TGGTCAAGACCAATGCGGAGCATATACGCCCGGAGTCGTGGCGATCCTGCAAGCTCCGGATGCCTCCGCT
CGAAGTAGCGCGTCTGCTGCTCCATACAAGCCAACCACGGCCTCCAGAAGAAGATGTTGGCGACCTCGTA
TTGGGAATCCCCGAACATCGCCTCGCTCCAGTCAATGACCGCTGTTATGCGGCCATTGTCCGTCAGGACA
TTGTTGGAGCCGAAATCCGCGTGCACGAGGTGCCGGACTTCGGGGCAGTCCTCGGCCCAAAGCATCAGCT
CATCGAGAGCCTGCGCGACGGACGCACTGACGGTGTCGTCCATCACAGTTTGCCAGTGATACACATGGGG
ATCAGCAATCGCGCATATGAAATCACGCCATGTAGTGTATTGACCGATTCCTTGCGGTCCGAATGGGCCG
AACCCGCTCGTCTGGCTAAGATCGGCCGCAGCGATCGCATCCATAGCCTCCGCGACCGGTTGTAGAACAG
CGGGCAGTTCGGTTTCAGGCAGGTCTTGCAACGTGACACCCTGTGAACGGCGGGAGATGCAATAGGTCAG
GCTCTCGCTAAACTCCCCAATGTCAAGCACTTCCGGAATCGGGAGCGCGGCCGATGCAAAGTGCCGATAA
ACATAACGATCTTTGTAGAAACCATCGGCGCAGCTATTTACCCGCAGGACATATCCACGCCCTCCTACAT
CGAAGCTGAAAGCACGAGATTCTTCGCCCTCCGAGAGCTGCATCAGGTCGGACACGCTGTCGAACTTTTC
GATCAGAAACTTCTCGACAGACGTCGCGGTGAGTTCAGGCTTTTTCATAAGCTTCTGCAAAAGAGAACCA
GACAACAGGGTAAGTGCCTAGCAGTAAACAAACAGAACTCATCACAAGCAAACAGCAACATCATATTCAT
ACCAACAGGTCATGTGTGTTCATCACATCATTAGTACTAAGCATGCCATCATCCAAGTATATCAAAGTAA
GGGCAAAGAGCATGCATGATCATCAGGTGCACAAAAGAATCATCAAATTGTAGCAGTACATATCTTCATC
TATCATGCATATCTATCCATAACAGGACGATGCATGTTGACCAGGTAAAAGCTACAGGATCCTATAGGAA
CAGCAGCGTATATATCTTCACCAATCTTAGCATCTTAATCATGTGGCACATGCAGTTTCAATTTAAGCAC
ATGAGCTAGTTGATTATGAGGTACCAGAGAATCATCAAACTGATGTAGCAGCATATATCCTCATCTATCA
TGCAATCTAATCTAATCTAACTAAACAGGAAAGGTGTGCTATTCAGTTAAAAGCTACCGCATCATATACA
AACGGCAGCATAAGAAAAAGCATAATCATCTTAATCATGCAACAAACGCAGATTCATAATAAGCCCAAGA
GCTAGCTTGTGATGATCTTATTCTACTCTGATCTACAGCAATCAGATAACGACCTAACCTTGCACATGGC
AACAAAACAATCGATCGGACGAATCAGTTGTTTGTTCCTAGCTAGCACCATCGAACCAGATAATAGATGC
ACGTACAGATCCCGAAAACGAACCCAAAAACAGGGCAGACCTAGCTGAACCTAGGCAGCGACCCAGCAGA
TCGTGAGAACGATCTCATCTACGAACAGCCTAGAAGCAACCCCACGATTCCCGGACAAACGACCTAAAAT
CCCCACAAATCACATGAGCATGACAGGATAAACAGCGGAACCGATCAGATCTACACGAAAACCCCACCTC
CCAGCCACCCACGATCAGGAAACACGCGGATCTAGCATGATTTCGTCAACGCCTCAGCCTAGTTCCTAGC
CACAGACCAAGCAGAACCACCAAACCACGCCGAGCGAGGAGATGGGGCAAGAGGACGGGGGAGACGATCG
CCGTACCTTGAAGCGGGGGAAGGATCGCCGAGGGTCGCGAGGAGAGCAATTTGGATTTGGAACCCGGGGG
TTGTGCGCTCCGAACGATGAGACGATGTGAGATTGTGGGAAGAGGCGCGGAGGGCCCTGTATTTATGGGC
TGCGACGGGGGGAGGAGAGGTGGGGAGGGTTGGGGAAGGAATCCCCCACCCGTGCCGTGACGGTTCCGGG
CCGTGTGAGAGGAGCCCGCTCGTCTCCGCCACGCAATTTCCGCGATCGGAGCGGAGCTTTCGAGAGGCGG
CTGGATGGTTGGTGGCCGTTAGATTTGTAGACGCCGTTAACGCCTCGCCTCCACCGGGAAGAGTTTTGAG
CAGCCGCTTATGACAATGGCTTAACGACGTTAGACGGAGCGTTAGTGGCAGGCCATGATAGAATAGACGT
ATTGCAATGGGATTATAATTAAATAAATAAGAATATAATAAGATATGGCAAGTCGGCACTCATGACATGG
TCTTCGAAATGATAGTGCTCACTTTCTTAGCCGAGAAAGTTGACGCGACTGATTTAGAAGTTAAGATATT
ATTTCTCTCTTCTTTTCTTTCCTCGTCATATAAGGATGAAATAAACTTTAGAGATTGCCGGTAGTGATTT
TGGATTTCGGCGATCAGGCTTGGTTTGCCGGTTTCGGACGGTGTGCCTTAGGCCACCCGCAGTGTATCTT
GTAATGTTCAACCGATAAGCAAGGGTGGGGCTCAAGCAAGTAGTAAACAACTATGTCAAATGTCACCATG
GTTATGGTCTTGTTTAGTTGGCTTCTTGGCCGATTCATTAATGCAGCTGGCACGACAGGTTTCCCGACTG
GAAAGCGGGCAGTGAGCGCAACGCAATTAATGTGAGTTAGCTCACTCATTAGGCACCCCAGGCTTTACAC
TTTATGCTTCCGGCTCGTATGTTGTGTGGAATTGTGAGCGGATAACAATTTCACACAGGAAACAGCTATG
ACATGATTACGAATTCGAGCTCGGTACCCGGGGATCTGCAGGCGCGCCTGCAGTGCAGCGTGACCCGGTC
GTGCCCCTCTCTAGAGATAATGAGCATTGCATGTCTAAGTTATAAAAAATTACCACATATTTTTTTTGTC
ACACTTGTTTGAAGTGCAGTTTATCTATCTTTATACATATATTTAAACTTTACTCTACGAATAATATAAT
CTATAGTACTACAATAATATCAGTGTTTTAGAGAATCATATAAATGAACAGTTAGACATGGTCTAAAGGA
CAATTGAGTATTTTGACAACAGGACTCTACAGTTTTATCTTTTTAGTGTGCATGTGTTCTCCTTTTTTTT
TGCAAATAGCTTCACCTATATAATACTTCATCCATTTTATTAGTACATCCATTTAGGGTTTAGGGTTAAT
GGTTTTTATAGACTAATTTTTTTAGTACATCTATTTTATTCTATTTTAGCCTCTAAATTAAGAAAACTAA
AACTCTATTTTAGTTTTTTTATTTAATAATTTAGATATAAAATAGAATAAAATAAAGTGACTAAAAATTA
AACAAATACCCTTTAAGAAATTAAAAAAACTAAGGAAACATTTTTCTTGTTTCGAGTAGATAATGCCAGC
CTGTTAAACGCCGTCGACGAGTCTAACGGACACCAACCAGCGAACCAGCAGCGTCGCGTCGGGCCAAGCG
AAGCAGACGGCACGGCATCTCTGTCGCTGCCTCTGGACCCCTCTCGAGAGTTCCGCTCCACCGTTGGACT
TGCTCCGCTGTCGGCATCCAGAAATTGCGTGGCGGAGCGGCAGACGTGAGCCGGCACGGCAGGCGGCCTC
CTCCTCCTCTCACGGCACCGGCAGCTACGGGGGATTCCTTTCCCACCGCTCCTTCGCTTTCCCTTCCTCG
CCCGCCGTAATAAATAGACACCCCCTCCACACCCTCTTTCCCCAACCTCGTGTTGTTCGGAGCGCACACA
CACACAACCAGATCTCCCCCAAATCCACCCGTCGGCACCTCCGCTTCAAGGTACGCCGCTCGTCCTCCCC
CCCCCCCTCTCTACCTTCTCTAGATCGGCGTTCCGGTCCATGGTTAGGGCCCGGTAGTTCTACTTCTGTT
CATGTTTGTGTTAGATCCGTGTTTGTGTTAGATCCGTGCTGCTAGCGTTCGTACACGGATGCGACCTGTA
CGTCAGACACGTTCTGATTGCTAACTTGCCAGTGTTTCTCTTTGGGGAATCCTGGGATGGCTCTAGCCGT
TCCGCAGACGGGATCGATTTCATGATTTTTTTTGTTTCGTTGCATAGGGTTTGGTTTGCCCTTTTCCTTT
ATTTCAATATATGCCGTGCACTTGTTTGTCGGGTCATCTTTTCATGCTTTTTTTTGTCTTGGTTGTGATG
ATGTGGTCTGGTTGGGCGGTCGTTCTAGATCGGAGTAGAATTAATTCTGTTTCAAACTACCTGGTGGATT
TATTAATTTTGGATCTGTATGTGTGTGCCATACATATTCATAGTTACGAATTGAAGATGATGGATGGAAA
TATCGATCTAGGATAGGTATACATGTTGATGCGGGTTTTACTGATGCATATACAGAGATGCTTTTTGTTC
GCTTGGTTGTGATGATGTGGTGTGGTTGGGCGGTCGTTCATTCGTTCTAGATCGGAGTAGAATACTGTTT
CAAACTACCTGGTGTATTTATTAATTTTGGAACTGTATGTGTGTGTCATACATCTTCATAGTTACGAGTT
TAAGATGGATGGAAATATCGATCTAGGATAGGTATACATGTTGATGTGGGTTTTACTGATGCATATACAT
GATGGCATATGCAGCATCTATTCATATGCTCTAACCTTGAGTACCTATCTATTATAATAAACAAGTATGT
TTTATAATTATTTTGATCTTGATATACTTGGATGATGGCATATGCAGCAGCTATATGTGGATTTTTTTAG
CCCTGCCTTCATACGCTATTTATTTGCTTGGTACTGTTTCTTTTGTCGATGCTCACCCTGTTGTTTGGTG
TTACTTCCTGCAGGGCGATCTATTCGAATGGACAAGAAGTACTCGATCGGCCTCGCCATCGGGACGAACT
CAGTTGGCTGGGCCGTGATCACCGACGAGTACAAGGTGCCCTCTAAGAAGTTCAAGGTCCTGGGGAACAC
CGACCGCCATTCCATCAAGAAGAACCTCATCGGCGCTCTCCTGTTCGACAGCGGGGAGACCGCTGAGGCT
ACGAGGCTCAAGAGAACCGCTAGGCGCCGGTACACGAGAAGGAAGAACAGGATCTGCTACCTCCAAGAGA
TTTTCTCCAACGAGATGGCCAAGGTTGACGATTCATTCTTCCACCGCCTGGAGGAGTCTTTCCTCGTGGA
GGAGGATAAGAAGCACGAGCGGCATCCCATCTTCGGCAACATCGTGGACGAGGTTGCCTACCACGAGAAG
TACCCTACGATCTACCATCTGCGGAAGAAGCTCGTGGACTCCACCGATAAGGCGGACCTCAGACTGATCT
ACCTCGCTCTGGCCCACATGATCAAGTTCCGCGGCCATTTCCTGATCGAGGGGGATCTCAACCCAGACAA
CAGCGATGTTGACAAGCTGTTCATCCAACTCGTGCAGACCTACAACCAACTCTTCGAGGAGAACCCGATC
AACGCCTCTGGCGTGGACGCGAAGGCTATCCTGTCCGCGAGGCTCTCGAAGTCCAGGAGGCTGGAGAACC
TGATCGCTCAGCTCCCAGGCGAGAAGAAGAACGGCCTGTTCGGGAACCTCATCGCTCTCAGCCTGGGGCT
CACCCCGAACTTCAAGTCGAACTTCGATCTCGCTGAGGACGCCAAGCTGCAACTCTCCAAGGACACCTAC
GACGATGACCTCGATAACCTCCTGGCCCAGATCGGCGATCAATACGCGGACCTGTTCCTCGCTGCCAAGA
ACCTGTCGGACGCCATCCTCCTGTCAGATATCCTCCGCGTGAACACCGAGATCACGAAGGCTCCACTCTC
TGCCTCCATGATCAAGCGCTACGACGAGCACCATCAGGATCTGACCCTCCTGAAGGCGCTGGTCCGCCAA
CAGCTCCCGGAGAAGTACAAGGAGATTTTCTTCGATCAGTCGAAGAACGGCTACGCTGGGTACATCGACG
GCGGGGCCTCACAAGAGGAGTTCTACAAGTTCATCAAGCCAATCCTGGAGAAGATGGACGGCACGGAGGA
GCTCCTGGTGAAGCTCAACAGGGAGGACCTCCTGCGGAAGCAGAGAACCTTCGATAACGGCAGCATCCCC
CACCAAATCCATCTCGGGGAGCTGCACGCCATCCTGAGAAGGCAAGAGGACTTCTACCCTTTCCTCAAGG
ATAACCGGGAGAAGATCGAGAAGATCCTGACCTTCAGAATCCCATACTACGTCGGCCCTCTCGCGCGGGG
GAACTCAAGATTCGCTTGGATGACCCGCAAGTCTGAGGAGACCATCACGCCGTGGAACTTCGAGGAGGTG
GTGGACAAGGGCGCTAGCGCTCAGTCGTTCATCGAGAGGATGACCAACTTCGACAAGAACCTGCCCAACG
AGAAGGTGCTCCCTAAGCACTCGCTCCTGTACGAGTACTTCACCGTCTACAACGAGCTCACGAAGGTGAA
GTACGTCACCGAGGGCATGCGCAAGCCAGCGTTCCTGTCCGGGGAGCAGAAGAAGGCTATCGTGGACCTC
CTGTTCAAGACCAACCGGAAGGTCACGGTTAAGCAACTCAAGGAGGACTACTTCAAGAAGATCGAGTGCT
TCGATTCGGTCGAGATCAGCGGCGTTGAGGACCGCTTCAACGCCAGCCTCGGGACCTACCACGATCTCCT
GAAGATCATCAAGGATAAGGACTTCCTGGACAACGAGGAGAACGAGGATATCCTGGAGGACATCGTGCTG
ACCCTCACGCTGTTCGAGGACAGGGAGATGATCGAGGAGCGCCTGAAGACGTACGCCCATCTCTTCGATG
ACAAGGTCATGAAGCAACTCAAGCGCCGGAGATACACCGGCTGGGGGAGGCTGTCCCGCAAGCTCATCAA
CGGCATCCGGGACAAGCAGTCCGGGAAGACCATCCTCGACTTCCTGAAGAGCGATGGCTTCGCCAACAGG
AACTTCATGCAACTGATCCACGATGACAGCCTCACCTTCAAGGAGGATATCCAAAAGGCTCAAGTGAGCG
GCCAGGGGGACTCGCTGCACGAGCATATCGCGAACCTCGCTGGCTCCCCCGCGATCAAGAAGGGCATCCT
CCAGACCGTGAAGGTTGTGGACGAGCTCGTGAAGGTCATGGGCCGGCACAAGCCTGAGAACATCGTCATC
GAGATGGCCAGAGAGAACCAAACCACGCAGAAGGGGCAAAAGAACTCTAGGGAGCGCATGAAGCGCATCG
AGGAGGGCATCAAGGAGCTGGGGTCCCAAATCCTCAAGGAGCACCCAGTGGAGAACACCCAACTGCAGAA
CGAGAAGCTCTACCTGTACTACCTCCAGAACGGCAGGGATATGTACGTGGACCAAGAGCTGGATATCAAC
CGCCTCAGCGATTACGACGTCGATGCTATCGTTCCCCAGTCTTTCCTGAAGGATGACTCCATCGACAACA
AGGTCCTCACCAGGTCGGACAAGAACCGCGGCAAGTCAGATAACGTTCCATCTGAGGAGGTCGTTAAGAA
GATGAAGAACTACTGGAGGCAGCTCCTGAACGCCAAGCTGATCACGCAAAGGAAGTTCGACAACCTCACC
AAGGCTGAGAGAGGCGGGCTCTCAGAGCTGGACAAGGCCGGCTTCATCAAGCGGCAGCTGGTCGAGACCA
GACAAATCACGAAGCACGTTGCGCAAATCCTCGACTCTCGGATGAACACGAAGTACGATGAGAACGACAA
GCTGATCAGGGAGGTTAAGGTGATCACCCTGAAGTCTAAGCTCGTCTCCGACTTCAGGAAGGATTTCCAG
TTCTACAAGGTTCGCGAGATCAACAACTACCACCATGCCCATGACGCTTACCTCAACGCTGTGGTCGGCA
CCGCTCTGATCAAGAAGTACCCAAAGCTGGAGTCCGAGTTCGTGTACGGGGACTACAAGGTTTACGATGT
GCGCAAGATGATCGCCAAGTCGGAGCAAGAGATCGGCAAGGCTACCGCCAAGTACTTCTTCTACTCAAAC
ATCATGAACTTCTTCAAGACCGAGATCACGCTGGCCAACGGCGAGATCCGGAAGAGACCGCTCATCGAGA
CCAACGGCGAGACGGGGGAGATCGTGTGGGACAAGGGCAGGGATTTCGCGACCGTCCGCAAGGTTCTCTC
CATGCCCCAGGTGAACATCGTCAAGAAGACCGAGGTCCAAACGGGCGGGTTCTCAAAGGAGTCTATCCTG
CCTAAGCGGAACAGCGACAAGCTCATCGCCAGAAAGAAGGACTGGGACCCAAAGAAGTACGGCGGGTTCG
ACAGCCCTACCGTGGCCTACTCGGTCCTGGTTGTGGCGAAGGTTGAGAAGGGCAAGTCCAAGAAGCTCAA
GAGCGTGAAGGAGCTCCTGGGGATCACCATCATGGAGAGGTCCAGCTTCGAGAAGAACCCAATCGACTTC
CTGGAGGCCAAGGGCTACAAGGAGGTGAAGAAGGACCTGATCATCAAGCTCCCGAAGTACTCTCTCTTCG
AGCTGGAGAACGGCAGGAAGAGAATGCTGGCTTCCGCTGGCGAGCTCCAGAAGGGGAACGAGCTCGCGCT
GCCAAGCAAGTACGTGAACTTCCTCTACCTGGCTTCCCACTACGAGAAGCTCAAGGGCAGCCCGGAGGAC
AACGAGCAAAAGCAGCTGTTCGTCGAGCAGCACAAGCATTACCTCGACGAGATCATCGAGCAAATCTCCG
AGTTCAGCAAGCGCGTGATCCTCGCCGACGCGAACCTGGATAAGGTCCTCTCCGCCTACAACAAGCACCG
GGACAAGCCCATCAGAGAGCAAGCGGAGAACATCATCCATCTCTTCACCCTGACGAACCTCGGCGCTCCT
GCTGCTTTCAAGTACTTCGACACCACGATCGATCGGAAGAGATACACCTCCACGAAGGAGGTCCTGGACG
CGACCCTCATCCACCAGTCGATCACCGGCCTGTACGAGACGAGGATCGACCTCTCACAACTCGGCGGGGA
TAAGAGACCCGCAGCAACCAAGAAGGCAGGGCAAGCAAAGAAGAAGAAGTGACTCGAGATATGAAGATGA
AGATGAAATATTTGGTGTGTCAAATAAAAAGCTTGTGTGCTTAAGTTTGTGTTTTTTTCTTGGCTTGTTG
TGTTATGAATTTGTGGCTTTTTCTAATATTAAATGAATGTAAGATCACATTATAATGAATAAACAAATGT
TTCTATAATCCATTGTGAATGTTTTGTTGGATCTCTTCTGCAGCATATAACTACTGTATGTGCTATGGTA
TGGACTATGGAATATGATTAAAGATAAGGAGCTCCGGTGACGGACGACCAAGCCCGTTATTCTGACAGTT
CTGGTGCTCAACACATTTATATTTATCAAGGAGCACATTGTTACTCACTGCTAGGAGGGAATCGAACTAG
GAATATTGATCAGAGGAACTACGAGAGAGCTGAAGATAACTGCCCTCTAGCTCTCACTGATCTGGGTCGC
ATAGTGAGATGCAGCCCACGTGAGTTCAGCAACGGTCTAGCGCTGGGCTTTTAGGCCCGCATGATCGGGC
TTTTGTCGGGTGGTCGACGTGTTCACGATTGGGGAGAGCAACGCAGCAGTTCCTCTTAGTTTAGTCCCAC
CTCGCCTGTCCAGCAGAGTTCTGACCGGTTTATAAACTCGCTTGCTGCATCAGACTTAGAGGCAGGTGCC
GCTACAGGGCGCGTCCCATTCGCCATTCAGGCTGCGCAACTGTTGGGAAGGGCGATCGGTGCGGGCCTCT
TCGCTATTACGCCAGCTGGCGAAAGGGGGATGTGCTGCAAGGCGATTAAGTTGGGTAACGCCAGGGTTTT
CCCAGTCACGACGTTGTAAAACGACGGCCAGTGAGCGCGCGTAATACGACTCACTATAGGGCGAATTGGG
TACCGGGCCCCCCCTCGAGGTCCTCCAGCTTTTGTTCCCTTTAGTGAGGGTTAATTGCGCGCTTGGCGTA
ATCATGGTCATAGCTGTTTCCTGTGTGAAATTGTTATCCGCTCACAATTCCACACAACATACGAGCCGGA
AGCATAAAGTGTAAAGCCTGGGGTGCCTAATGAGTGAGCTAACTCACATTAATTGCGTTGCGCTCACTGC
CCGCTTTCCACCTGCGGTCGTTTTAGAGCTAGAAATAGCAAGTTAAAATAAGGCTAGTCCGTTATCAACT
TGAAAAAGTGGCACCGAGTCGGTGCTTTTTTTCCCGGTGGCACTGGCCGTCGTTTTACAACGTCGTGACT
GGGAAAACCCTGGCGTTACCCAACTTAATCGCCTTGCAGCACATCCCCCTTTCGCCAGCTGGCGTAATAG
CGAAGAGGCCCGCACCGATCGCCCTTCCCAACAGTTGCGCAGCCTGAATGGCGAATGCTAGAGCAGCTTG
AGCTTGGATCAGATTGTCGTTTCCCGCCTTCAGTTTAAACTATCAGTGTTTGACAGGATATATTGGCGGG
TAAACCTAAGAGAAAAGAGCGTTTATTAGAATAATCGGATATTTAAAAGGGCGTGAAAAGGTTTATCCGT
TCG
Features (pLannotate 1.2.2; 30 found; start..end, strand, type, name):
    272..673     +  CDS            Y4CG_SINFN (fragment): Protein inferred from homology: Swiss-Prot protein existence level 3. From Sinorhizobium fredii (strain NBRC 101917 / NGR234).
   1233..1862    +  CDS            pVS1 StaA: stability protein from the Pseudomonas plasmid pVS1 (Heeb et al., 2000)
   2291..3364    +  CDS            pVS1 RepA: replication protein from the Pseudomonas plasmid pVS1 (Heeb et al., 2000)
   3430..3624    +  rep_origin     pVS1 oriV: origin of replication for the Pseudomonas plasmid pVS1 (Heeb et al., 2000)
   3827..3866    +  CDS            rop (fragment): Rop protein, which maintains plasmids at low copy number; rop
   3968..4108    +  misc_feature   bom: basis of mobility region from pBR322
   4294..4882    -  rep_origin     ori: high-copy-number ColE1/pMB1/pBR322/pUC origin of replication
   4968..5037    -  ncRNA          RNA-OUT: Accession: RF00240 - RNA-OUT
   6307..7101    -  CDS            KanR: aminoglycoside phosphotransferase; aphA-3; confers resistance to kanamycin
   7526..7550    +  misc_feature   LB T-DNA repeat: left border repeat from nopaline C58 T-DNA
   7628..7802    -  polyA_signal   CaMV poly(A) signal: cauliflower mosaic virus polyadenylation signal
   7843..8868    -  CDS            HygR: hygromycin B phosphotransferase confers resistance to hygromycin
  10736..10795   +  CDS            lacI (fragment): lac repressor; lacI; The lac repressor binds to the lac operator to inhibit transcription in E. coli. This inhibition can be relieved by adding lactose or isopropyl-β-D-thiogalactopyranoside (IPTG).
  10808..10829   +  protein_bind   CAP binding site: CAP binding activates transcription in the presence of cAMP. E. coli catabolite activator protein
  10844..10874   +  promoter       lac promoter: promoter for the E. coli lac operon
  10878..10900   +  protein_bind   lac operator (fragment): The lac repressor binds to the lac operator to inhibit transcription in E. coli. This inhibition can be relieved by adding lactose or isopropyl-β-D-thiogalactopyranoside (IPTG). lac repressor encoded by lacI
  10931..10956   +  misc_feature   MCS (fragment): pUC18/19 multiple cloning site
  10968..12957   +  promoter       Ubi promoter: maize polyubiquitin gene promoter
  12978..17081   +  CDS            cas9: CAS9_STRP1 - Also known as csn1 From Streptococcus pyogenes serotype M1.
  17140..17388   +  terminator     HSP terminator: efficient transcription terminator from the Arabidopsis thaliana heat shock protein 18.2 gene (Nagaya et al., 2010)
  17799..17954   -  CDS            lacZα (fragment): LacZα fragment of β-galactosidase; lacZ fragment
  17962..17980   +  promoter       T7 promoter: promoter for bacteriophage T7 RNA polymerase
  17989..18012   -  misc_feature   MCS (fragment): pBluescript multiple cloning site
  18028..18046   -  promoter       T3 promoter: promoter for bacteriophage T3 RNA polymerase
  18089..18111   -  protein_bind   lac operator (fragment): The lac repressor binds to the lac operator to inhibit transcription in E. coli. This inhibition can be relieved by adding lactose or isopropyl-β-D-thiogalactopyranoside (IPTG). lac repressor encoded by lacI
  18115..18145   -  promoter       lac promoter: promoter for the E. coli lac operon
  18160..18181   -  protein_bind   CAP binding site: CAP binding activates transcription in the presence of cAMP. E. coli catabolite activator protein
  18220..18295   +  misc_RNA       gRNA scaffold: guide RNA scaffold for the Streptococcus pyogenes CRISPR/Cas9 system
  18311..18465   +  CDS            lacZα (fragment): LacZα fragment of β-galactosidase; lacZ fragment
  18531..18555   +  misc_feature   RB T-DNA repeat: right border repeat from nopaline C58 T-DNA
