[The description below was written by a language model from this plasmid's Addgene catalogue record and pLannotate feature annotations shown in this document.]
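Description:
pDIRECT_25G is an 18.6 kb binary T-DNA plasmid for plant CRISPR work, built on the pTRANS_250d backbone and belonging to a modular plant genome-engineering toolkit in which the "direct cloning" vectors accept a guide sequence without intermediate module assembly. The backbone carries the pVS1 replication functions (RepA, StaA and oriV), which allow maintenance in Agrobacterium, together with a high-copy ColE1/pBR322-type origin and bom site for E. coli. Bacterial selection is by kanamycin through an aphA-3 aminoglycoside phosphotransferase gene. The record lists a ccdB-tolerant strain for propagation, which implies a ccdB counter-selection cassette, although no ccdB feature appears in the annotation.

Between the nopaline-type left and right border repeats lie three functional units. Next to the left border is the plant selection cassette, a hygromycin phosphotransferase gene with a CaMV polyadenylation signal; the catalogue states it is driven by the PvUbi2 promoter, which was not annotated. The maize polyubiquitin promoter drives a Streptococcus pyogenes Cas9 coding sequence, described as the TaCas9 version and carrying the D10A and H840A substitutions that abolish both nuclease activities. This yields catalytically dead Cas9, terminated by the Arabidopsis HSP18.2 terminator. Near the right border is a guide RNA scaffold preceded by a lac promoter/lacZα-derived stuffer region, which presumably marks the site where the user's spacer is inserted. The TaU6 promoter named in the catalogue is not picked up in the feature table.

The promoter choices suggest use in monocots. The construct delivers dCas9 plus a single guide RNA for applications that require DNA binding without cleavage, with transformants selected on hygromycin.
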