Addgene plasmid #91144: pDIRECT_25G
Purpose: Direct Cloning, Type: T-DNA, Engineering Reagent: ZmUbi:TaCas9_dead + TaU6:gRNA , Plant Selection: PvUbi2:hpt II
Depositing lab: Daniel Voytas. Depositing organization: University of Minnesota. Publication: A multi-purpose toolkit to enable advanced genome engineering in plants. Cermak T, Curtin SJ, Gil-Humanes J, Cegan R, Kono TJY, Konecna E, Belanto JJ, Starker CG, Mathre JW, Greenstein RL, Voytas DF. Plant Cell. 2017 May 18. pii: tpc.00922.2016. doi: 10.1105/tpc.16.00922. PubMed 28522548.
Backbone
  Vector backbone: pTRANS_250d
  Vector type: Plant Expression, CRISPR
  Selectable markers: Hygromycin
Growth in bacteria
  Bacterial resistance: Kanamycin, 50 μg/mL
  Growth temperature: 37°C
  Growth strain: ccdB Survival
  Copy number: High Copy
Gene/Insert
  Gene/Insert name: Engineering Reagent: ZmUbi:TaCas9_dead + TaU6:gRNA
  Species: Synthetic
  Mutation: D10A, H840A
  Cloning method: Restriction Enzyme; 5′ cloning site unknown (unknown if destroyed); 3′ cloning site unknown (unknown if destroyed)
  Sequencing primers: 5′ unknown
Terms and licenses: Academic/Nonprofit Terms; Industry Terms: Not Available to Industry
How to cite: pDIRECT_25G was a gift from Daniel Voytas (Addgene plasmid # 91144 ; http://n2t.net/addgene:91144 ; RRID:Addgene_91144)
